Addgene plasmid #181960: gSCPL35-mRFP
Purpose: SCPL35 protein tagged with mRFP, under control of native promoter
Depositing lab: George Haughn. Depositing organization: University of British Columbia. Publication: Asymmetric distribution of extracellular matrix proteins in seed coat epidermal cells of Arabidopsis is determined by polar secretion. Lee YC, Dean GH, Gilchrist E, Tsai AY, Haughn GW. Plant Direct. 2021 Nov 28;5(11):e360. doi: 10.1002/pld3.360. eCollection 2021 Nov. PubMed 34877448.
Backbone
  Vector backbone: pGWB553
  Backbone manufacturer: Tsuyoshi Nakagawa, Sumie Ishiguro, Tetsuya Kimura
  Backbone size w/o insert (bp): 8500
  Total vector size (bp): 15500
  Modifications to backbone: NA
  Vector type: Plant Expression
  Selectable markers: Hygromycin
Growth in bacteria
  Bacterial resistance: Spectinomycin, 50 μg/mL
  Growth temperature: 37°C
  Growth strain: DH5alpha
  Copy number: High Copy
Gene/Insert
  Gene/Insert name: SCPL35
  Species: A. thaliana (mustard weed)
  Insert size (bp): 5529
  GenBank ID: At5g08260
  Promoter: native SCPL35
  Tag / fusion protein: mRFP (C terminal on backbone)
  Cloning method: Gateway Cloning
  Sequencing primers: 5′ M13F-20
Resource information
  A portion of this plasmid was derived from a plasmid made by: Cloned by Haughn Lab
Terms and licenses: Academic/Nonprofit Terms; Industry Terms: Not Available to Industry
How to cite: gSCPL35-mRFP was a gift from George Haughn (Addgene plasmid # 181960 ; http://n2t.net/addgene:181960 ; RRID:Addgene_181960)
