[The description below was written by a language model from this plasmid's Addgene catalogue record and pLannotate feature annotations shown in this document.]
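Description:
gSCPL35-mRFP is a plant expression binary vector built on the Gateway-compatible pGWB553 backbone, designed for Agrobacterium-mediated T-DNA transfer into plants. It replicates in E. coli through a high-copy ColE1/pMB1-type origin (with the pBR322 bom region) and in Agrobacterium through the pVS1 oriV with its RepA replication and StaA stability functions. Bacterial selection is by spectinomycin via the aadA (SmR) gene. The sequenced plasmid is about 15.7 kb, consistent with the catalogue estimate.

Between the nopaline-type right and left T-DNA border repeats lie two plant units. The first is a roughly 5.5 kb genomic fragment of Arabidopsis thaliana SCPL35 (At5g08260), a probable serine carboxypeptidase-like protein, flanked by attB1 and attB2 sites left by Gateway recombination. The fragment carries the native SCPL35 promoter, so no heterologous promoter drives expression. The automated annotation recognises only part of this region as SCPL35 and labels the downstream portion by homology to a rice carboxypeptidase. That pattern most likely reflects an intron-containing genomic clone rather than a second gene. The coding region is fused after attB2 to a backbone-encoded C-terminal mRFP1, followed by a NOS terminator. The second unit is a hygromycin resistance gene under the NOS promoter and terminator, used to select transformed plants. Residual lacZα, lac promoter and Tn5-derived fragments are backbone remnants.

The construct reports the expression pattern and subcellular localisation of SCPL35 at native levels. The associated study examined polar secretion and asymmetric distribution of extracellular matrix proteins in Arabidopsis seed coat epidermal cells.
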