Features (pLannotate 1.2.2; 27 found; start..end, strand, type, name):
     54..78      -  misc_feature   RB T-DNA repeat: right border repeat from nopaline C58 T-DNA
    144..298     -  CDS            lacZα (fragment): LacZα fragment of β-galactosidase; lacZ fragment
    301..331     -  misc_feature   MCS (fragment): pUC18/19 multiple cloning site
    338..362     +  protein_bind   attB1: mutant version of attB; recombination site for the Gateway® BP reaction BP Clonase™
   1860..2135    +  CDS            SCPL35 (fragment): SCP35_ARATH - Experimental evidence at transcript level: Swiss-Prot protein existence level 2. Probable carboxypeptidase. From Arabidopsis thaliana (Mouse-ear cress).
   4061..5890    +  CDS            SCP26: SCP26_ORYSJ - Also known as GS5 From Oryza sativa subsp. japonica (Rice).
   5895..5919    -  protein_bind   attB2: mutant version of attB; recombination site for the Gateway® BP reaction BP Clonase™
   5930..6607    +  CDS            mRFP1: monomeric derivative of DsRed (Campbell et al., 2002) mammalian codon-optimized
   6629..6881    +  terminator     NOS terminator: nopaline synthase terminator and poly(A) signal
   6936..6958    -  protein_bind   lac operator (fragment): The lac repressor binds to the lac operator to inhibit transcription in E. coli. This inhibition can be relieved by adding lactose or isopropyl-β-D-thiogalactopyranoside (IPTG). lac repressor encoded by lacI
   6962..6992    -  promoter       lac promoter: promoter for the E. coli lac operon
   7007..7028    -  protein_bind   CAP binding site: CAP binding activates transcription in the presence of cAMP. E. coli catabolite activator protein
   7064..7316    -  terminator     NOS terminator: nopaline synthase terminator and poly(A) signal
   7467..8492    -  CDS            HygR: aminoglycoside phosphotransferase from E. coli; aph(4)-Ia; confers resistance to hygromycin
   8544..8723    -  promoter       NOS promoter: nopaline synthase promoter
   8803..9132    -  CDS            tnpA (fragment): TN5P_ECOLX - Also known as tnp. Experimental evidence at protein level: Swiss-Prot protein existence level 1. Mediates transposition of transposon Tn5 by a 'cut and paste' mechanism. First, the monomeric transposase binds the 19 bp inverted DNA repeats flanking the transposon. Then, dimerization of the DNA- bound transposase creates a synaptic DNA complex. After nicking of the first DNA strand, excision of the transposon proceeds through a series of intermediates. The transposase then mediates the insertion of the transposon at a new site by strand transfer. The activity of the wild- type tran
   9229..9253    -  misc_feature   LB T-DNA repeat: left border repeat from nopaline C58 T-DNA
   9512..9535    +  promoter       Pc promoter (fragment): intI1 (promoter lies within the coding sequence); class 1 integron promoter
   9711..9767    +  CDS            GmR (fragment): gentamycin acetyltransferase; aacC1; confers resistance to gentamycin
   9778..10565   +  CDS            SmR (fragment): aminoglycoside adenylyltransferase (Murphy, 1985); aadA; confers resistance to spectinomycin and streptomycin
  10811..11399   +  rep_origin     ori: high-copy-number ColE1/pMB1/pBR322/pUC origin of replication
  11585..11725   -  misc_feature   bom: basis of mobility region from pBR322
  11827..11866   -  CDS            rop (fragment): Rop protein, which maintains plasmids at low copy number; rop
  12069..12263   -  rep_origin     pVS1 oriV: origin of replication for the Pseudomonas plasmid pVS1 (Heeb et al., 2000)
  12329..13402   -  CDS            pVS1 RepA: replication protein from the Pseudomonas plasmid pVS1 (Heeb et al., 2000)
  13831..14460   -  CDS            pVS1 StaA: stability protein from the Pseudomonas plasmid pVS1 (Heeb et al., 2000)
  15020..15421   -  CDS            Y4CG_SINFN (fragment): Protein inferred from homology: Swiss-Prot protein existence level 3. From Sinorhizobium fredii (strain NBRC 101917 / NGR234).
>Addgene plasmid #181960 | gSCPL35-mRFP | addgene full sequence | sequence record 356733 | Addgene NGS Result
TTTCACGCCCTTTTAAATATCCGATTATTCTAATAAACGCTCTTTTCTCTTAGGTTTACCCGCCAATATA
TCCTGTCAAACACTGATAGTTTAAACTGAAGGCGGGAAACGACAATCTGATCCAAGCTCAAGCTGCTCTA
GCATTCGCCATTCAGGCTGCGCAACTGTTGGGAAGGGCGATCGGTGCGGGCCTCTTCGCTATTACGCCAG
CTGGCGAAAGGGGGATGTGCTGCAAGGCGATTAAGTTGGGTAACGCCAGGGTTTTCCCAGTCACGACGTT
GTAAAACGACGGCCAGTGCCAAGCTTGCATGCCTGCAGGTCGACTCTAGAGTTATCAACAAGTTTGTACA
AAAAAGCAGGCTTCGCAGTAGCCGTGAGATTATAAGAAGAAAAACTAAGATTCATAGTGACAAAGAAGGA
ACAAAGAAACAGAGTGTGTATAATTTTTTTGCAGAGAGAAAGAGAAAGAGAGATAAGAAATAATGAAGTT
GTTAGTTAATTTAGTAGGTGAAGAATGTGAAATGAGGGAAGAAGGATTTAAGACGCATAAGTTTCGTGTT
TGGCTCTCAATGTGAAATTGGGTTTGATTTGGTGAGCTAAAAAAAGTTCGTTGCTCTTTTCTAACGGTCT
TTTAAATTTGTGTGGCTCTTTATTCTCGTGTTTTGCTATGTTTTCGTTTTGGTCTTTTGAAAGGACGAAT
CTTTTGGAGGGGATTAACTAGAAAATTAGGAAAATTAGAATTAGGGTTTTAGACTTGAGGATTGTTGATA
AAAGAGAAATTGACAGGTGGGTAGTGACGGATCACCTAAGTTCTTGTTTATTTGTTATACACTTTATTTT
ATTTTGTCAAACAACTTGTTTAATTTATACGTGTGGAAATTGGAATTGGAAGAATATTAATAGTGAGTAA
TTCAAATAAACAGAATTTTTTTGGATACTACTGTACTATTTTAAACCTGGCGGTGAAGCCGTTGTTGTTT
GAATTTAGGTTATCTGCATATATCTGGTGAATAATTGTTTTCGAACAATTTGGGCTTAGAAAACATATGG
GCCTATCAATAAAGTATCGGGCCTTTGATATATATAAAATTTCATTAACCTCATTATTAATGTATTTTGG
GCCTTACAGGCCCTCTGGCCTCTTCTAGGTGACTATAGCATCAATAAATGATTCTCATTAAGCCGCCAAT
TTCTCTGGCCTCTTCTAGGTGACTATAGCATCAATAAATTATTCCCGAGACAATTGCGAATAAACCACTT
TCTTTGGAAATTATCATTGAGATCAACATAAAACATAAGCTTTGTTTATATGACAATGCTGTTGTTTTAA
AGCTCTACGGTAGTACTACACATGTAATTTAATGAATTTTAATTGATTTCTAAACAGTACGAGCAATTTG
TGTGTTGAATTCAACTTTGATTATATGGTTTATAAAACCTTGTTTTGGGAGATGAAATTCTGAATTAAGA
AAAATAAAGAAGAAAGCATTTAATTTGCCGATGGCTCCATCTCCATAGCCATGTGGTTCAGTCTCCGATG
ATGACATCTCAAGCGTTGAAATTCAATTCCATCTTTCTGTAAAAGGTGAGAAAATTGGTAGTGAACCAAC
CATGTTATCGGAGACCGTGGAGGCACATTACAAGGAAATGATTATGAAATGTGTTTATTGTTATAACATT
TTCACGTGAGTATCAAAAAAAAAATCTCATGAAAAATAAAAGACTTTTAAAGTTTTTTTTAATATAAAAA
AAGACAGTATAAAGTAGAAGAAGTGGGGGCGTTTTCTCATCTGCTCTTCATTTCGATAAATAATTGAAAA
GAACAAAAGAAACAAAAGAGACGAGAAAGAGTTTTGGCGATGAAGAAGAACGCACTTTGGCTACTGTGCA
TTCTGGTGTTACCGGCGATAGCCTGTGGTAGGAAACCGGAGAAGAAGGTAACAATTTCATCCTCTGGGAG
GAAGGAAGATGACCTTGTAACCGGTTTGCCCGGCCAACCACCGGTTAACTTCAAACACTACGCCGGTTAC
GTGAATCTGGGGCCTGAACAGAAGCAAAAGGCACTTTTCTATTGGTTCTTCGAAGCTCAACAAAACTCTT
CTCGTCGTCCTCTCGTCCTTTGGCTCAATGGAGGTCAGTTTCTCTTCCTCTCTCGCTCATTTACATAAAG
TATATTTTATTTGAAGTAGTAATACAAACTTATCATTGTTCTCAATTGGAATTTTCATTCGAAACTTCAT
TGTTTCTGCGGTTTTACAAATATGTTTACCAATTTTAAAATGATAGCACCTTTTTTGAAACGGATGATGT
GATGATTATGTTTGCAATAAAAAAATCAGTGTAATGAAAGATTAATGAACTCTCAAGCTCGTGCCTCGTG
GGCCATGGTAATTAGGTTAATACATATGTCTAATCACACCATCACGTATTGACCACAAAACTCTGTGCCT
GCAGGCCGTGATGTTGGGAAAATAATAGATAAAACTTGCACGAAAAAGAAAAAGAAAAAACACTAAACAT
AGAGAAATGTTTTCGGCAGTTGTATTTTCTTGGATACATAATTGAATTTGGACTAAAATTTTAATTATTT
ATATAGCTAACTCTTAGAAAACATCAAGTTGTGTACATTGTCCTACCAAACTCCATCGTCTGTCTCCTTA
CCCTGCCTTGTAACTTGCCAAGCAGTTCCTTTCGTTTCAGTAACAATAAAATTTTACTGTAATTGTATCG
CAACGAGATAGTAAAGGGTCGTTTCGATGCAGTTGTTTTTGTTTTAAATTTTCCAAAAATTACAAGTCTA
TCAAATAGCCAAAACTTAAAGTAGTCTATTGTTTGTACAGTTATATATCGCTATTCTTAATAATCTGTAA
CTTATAGATGCCGTGTATGGCTTGATAAAAATAGCCAGAAACACCATTAAGTGATACACTGATACTATTC
AACATTTTTGTTCCTTACTATTGCTTGATGGAGAAGTGATAACAAATCTGATACAGTTGGGAATGCCGAC
AAATTTTAATTGCCTACTTTAATAATATTTCGTTTTGTGGAACGCACTTCAACAATCTGTAGTCTGTATA
CGGTGGAACGAGTAGGTTCTTGCCTCTTCGGGACAAATATAGTCCAGTCCTCGTTTTCTTAACGTGAAAT
CTCAAAACCATAGCTTAAAACAAGTTGTATTTGAAAATGAGCTTCGATCTAATTAAGTGAACAAAAGTTA
TTCACAAAAATTAAAATTAACCTGTTTAAATACATCATATTTTTTCGTGAAGATTCAGTGAAATAAAACA
CTATACTATAACCCAACAACATATTTGGAAAAAATATCAACGAAGTCGTATATGGTCCGGCTCTCTGACA
GATATTGGACTTGTATCATTCAATCAGTGTCCTTTTTGTGTAACATTCAATGTCCAAATCTTGTTTCTAG
AGTGAGTAAAGATCTTTTGTCTGTTTCTTCTTTTTCTCTCGGTAGTTGTACATTCAATTTAACGAATTTA
CTTTATACGGTTTGTCTTTTTTCCCACACGGTTCATTCCAATATTAGGATATTTAGGGATACGAGAAATA
TCAACCTAGTCTTTTTTATTGGGGCTAGAAATCGGATAAGATGTTGAATATTCAATTATACACTTAGAAA
TAAACAAAAAGCTATGTCTAATAATAATGTGGAGTTGTGTACATGTCTAGTTTGAACAGAAAGATTGAAA
TTTGTTAATAATGAGGTATTACCTTTATAGGATTTGCGTGATTGAAGGGTACACACGAATCCAATGTAAT
CAAGAGCAATAGCAAAATCTTTAGTTATTTAATTTCTGTATACGAAAATGATATTTGAATCTTGATAGAC
AACTCGGGACAAAATACTGACGTCTAGCTAGCTAGTCTCATTAATTTTATTTTTTCTCGACAAATTTAGT
TGTTTAGTTTTGGATTTTCTTGACAAATCTAGCGATGGAATTGAAAATAGCAATTTTCTTTAGTGAATTG
TATTATTACATATTTGGTGAAACTCTTAAATTATTTTCATCAGTTTAACTAAAATCCAAAATATGCAGGA
CCGGGTTGCTCATCAATAGCCTATGGAGCTGCACAAGAACTAGGCCCTTTTCTTGTTCACGACAACGGTG
GCAAACTTACCTACAATCATTTCTCTTGGAACAAAGGTAAAATGAATTATTACCATACTATCAGAAACAT
TTGAATTCTTTAGCTAACATGTATACTAATATTAACCGTGGTTACATTAAAAAAAATGTTTGTGCAGAGG
CCAATATGTTGTTCTTGGAAGCGCCGGTTGGGGTTGGGTTCTCGTATACCAATAACTCAATGGATCTTCA
AAAGCTTGGAGATGAAGTTACTGCATCGGACTCTCTTGCTTTCCTGATCAACTGGTTCATGAAATTCCCC
GAGTTCCGATCCAGCGAGTTCTACATCTCTGGCGAGAGTTACGCCGGTAAGTGCTTTATCCGATTTTAAT
TCTTGATTTATGAATTATATCACCTAATATAAAAGAATTAATCTTGTATATTAATATTATATAAAACAAA
GATTGAATCACATGCTTTTGATCTTCTTTTCTCAGGTCACTATGTTCCTCAGCTCGCGGAGGTAATTTAC
GACAGGAACAAGAAGGTTACGAAAGACTCTAGCATTAATCTCAAGGGATTCATGGTATGCACTCTATATA
TATGTATACTACTAGTAAGGTTACTTGCGAAACGAGGAAGCAACGTTTCTTGTGCTATAAGTAAACATAA
AAGGTATTCGTTTGATGTTGCAGATAGGGAACGCGGTGATCAATGAGGCAACAGACATGGCAGGACTAGT
GGACTACGCATGGAGCCACGCTATAATATCGGACGAGGTCCACACCAGCATCCATGGCTCGTGCAGTTTT
GAGGAAGATACCACCAACAAGACCGAACAATGCTACAACAATTTCAAAGGGTTCATGGATGCTTACAATG
ATATCGATATATACAGTATCTACACTCCCGTTTGCCTCTCCTCTTTGTTGTCATCTTCTCCAAGAAAACC
TAAAATCGTCGTGTCTCCTCGTCTCCTTACTTTTGACGTACGTAATCTACAATACAATATAGTATCATTG
TAACATAATGTAATTACCATAATCTCTCTTCTTACTTTTTCTTACCAATTCTTCTCTTTTGATGGTTTAG
GATTTGTGGGACAAGTTTCCGGCCGGGTACGATCCATGCACTGAAAGTTATGCCGAGAATTACTTTAACC
GGAAAGATGTGCAGGTTGCACTCCATGCGAACGTCACCAACCTTCCTTATCCGTACTCTCCTTGCAGGTT
AGTCCTCCTTACGTTACGTGGTACTAACTAAAATTAATAGCTAGCTAGAGACTTTGTATGTTAAGTTTAA
TGTCATGTTTCTAATGAACAAAGTATATATATATATGATCTTGTGGGTGTGATTCAGCGGAGTAATAAAG
AGATGGAGTGATGCTCCATCCACCATGATTCCCATCATACAAAAGCTTTTGACGGGTGGCCTCCGTATCT
GGATCTATAGGTATCTATATCTTTCTTTAACTGTTTTAAAAATTACGTGAAAAATTCATATATATTGTCA
ATTAGTTTAATGTTCACTGGTTCAATGTTGGCTATAGTGGAGATACGGATGGGAGAGTTCCGGTAACATC
TACACGTTATAGCATAAAAAAGATGGGACTTAAGGTCGAGTCACCGTGGAGGTCATGGTTCCACAAGAGT
CAAGTAGCTGGATGGGTTGAGACTTATGCCGGTGGACTAAATTTTGTCACGGTGAGAGGAGCCGGTCACC
AGGTTCCGGCCTTGGCTCCGGCGCAATCTCTCACATTATTCTCTCACTTCATTTCTTCTGTCCCCTTGCC
TTCAAAACGGTTCGACCCAGCTTTCTTGTACAAAGTGGTTGATAACAGCATGGCCTCCTCCGAGGACGTC
ATCAAGGAGTTCATGCGCTTCAAGGTGCGCATGGAGGGCTCCGTGAACGGCCACGAGTTCGAGATCGAGG
GCGAGGGCGAGGGCCGCCCCTACGAGGGCACCCAGACCGCCAAGCTGAAGGTGACCAAGGGCGGCCCCCT
GCCCTTCGCCTGGGACATCCTGTCCCCTCAGTTCCAGTACGGCTCCAAGGCCTACGTGAAGCACCCCGCC
GACATCCCCGACTACTTGAAGCTGTCCTTCCCCGAGGGCTTCAAGTGGGAGCGCGTGATGAACTTCGAGG
ACGGCGGCGTGGTGACCGTGACCCAGGACTCCTCCCTGCAGGACGGCGAGTTCATCTACAAGGTGAAGCT
GCGCGGCACCAACTTCCCCTCCGACGGCCCCGTAATGCAGAAGAAGACCATGGGCTGGGAGGCCTCCACC
GAGCGGATGTACCCCGAGGACGGCGCCCTGAAGGGCGAGATCAAGATGAGGCTGAAGCTGAAGGACGGCG
GCCACTACGACGCCGAGGTCAAGACCACCTACATGGCCAAGAAGCCCGTGCAGCTGCCCGGCGCCTACAA
GACCGACATCAAGCTGGACATCACCTCCCACAACGAGGACTACACCATCGTGGAACAGTACGAGCGCGCC
GAGGGCCGCCACTCCACCGGCGCCTAAGCTTAGAGCTCGAATTTCCCCGATCGTTCAAACATTTGGCAAT
AAAGTTTCTTAAGATTGAATCCTGTTGCCGGTCTTGCGATGATTATCATATAATTTCTGTTGAATTACGT
TAAGCATGTAATAATTAACATGTAATGCATGACGTTATTTATGAGATGGGTTTTTATGATTAGAGTCCCG
CAATTATACATTTAATACGCGATAGAAAACAAAATATAGCGCGCAAACTAGGATAAATTATCGCGCGCGG
TGTCATCTATGTTACTAGATCGGGAATTGGTTCCGGAACCAATTCGTAATCATGTCATAGCTGTTTCCTG
TGTGAAATTGTTATCCGCTCACAATTCCACACAACATACGAGCCGGAAGCATAAAGTGTAAAGCCTGGGG
TGCCTAATGAGTGAGCTAACTCACATTAGGCTGAATTAGGCGCGCCTATTTCTATTAATTCCCGATCTAG
TAACATAGATGACACCGCGCGCGATAATTTATCCTAGTTTGCGCGCTATATTTTGTTTTCTATCGCGTAT
TAAATGTATAATTGCGGGACTCTAATCATAAAAACCCATCTCATAAATAACGTCATGCATTACATGTTAA
TTATTACATGCTTAACGTAATTCAACAGAAATTATATGATAATCATCGCAAGACCGGCAACAGGATTCAA
TCTTAAGAAACTTTATTGCCAAATGTTTGAACGATCGGGGAAATTCGGGGGATCGATCCCGCGAACTGTG
GACGAGAACTGTGCCACCAAGCGTAAGGCCGTTCTCTCGCATTTGCCTTGCTAGGCTCGCGCGAGTTGCT
GGCTGAGGCGTTCTCGAAATCAGCTCTTGTTCGGTCGGCATCTACTCTATTCCTTTGCCCTCGGACGAGT
GCTGGGGCGTCGGTTTCCACTATCGGCGAGTACTTCTACACAGCCATCGGTCCAGACGGCCGCGCTTCTG
CGGGCGATTTGTGTACGCCCGACAGTCCCGGCTCCGGATCGGACGATTGCGTCGCATCGACCCTGCGCCC
AAGCTGCATCATCGAAATTGCCGTCAACCAAGCTCTGATAGAGTTGGTCAAGACCAATGCGGAGCATATA
CGCCCGGAGCCGCGGCGATCCTGCAAGCTCCGGATGCCTCCGCTCGAAGTAGCGCGTCTGCTGCTCCATA
CAAGCCAACCACGGCCTCCAGAAGAAGATGTTGGCGACCTCGTATTGGGAATCCCCGAACATCGCCTCGC
TCCAGTCAATGACCGCTGTTATGCGGCCATTGTCCGTCAGGACATTGTTGGAGCCGAAATCCGCGTGCAC
GAGGTGCCGGACTTCGGGGCAGTCCTCGGCCCAAAGCATCAGCTCATCGAGAGCCTGCGCGACGGACGCA
CTGACGGTGTCGTCCATCACAGTTTGCCAGTGATACACATGGGGATCAGCAATCGCGCATATGAAATCAC
GCCATGTAGTGTATTGACCGATTCCTTGCGGTCCGAATGGGCCGAACCCGCTCGTCTGGCTAAGATCGGC
CGCAGCGATCGCATCCATGGCCTCCGCGACCGGCTGCAGAACAGCGGGCAGTTCGGTTTCAGGCAGGTCT
TGCAACGTGACACCCTGTGCACGGCGGGAGATGCAATAGGTCAGGCTCTCGCTGAATGCCCCAATGTCAA
GCACTTCCGGAATCGGGAGCGCGGCCGATGCAAAGTGCCGATAAACATAACGATCTTTGTAGAAACCATC
GGCGCAGCTATTTACCCGCAGGACATATCCACGCCCTCCTACATCGAAGCTGAAAGCACGAGATTCTTCG
CCCTCCGAGAGCTGCATCAGGTCGGAGACGCTGTCGAACTTTTCGATCAGAAACTTCTCGACAGACGTCG
CGGTGAGTTCAGGCTTTTTCATATCTTATTGCCCCCCGGGATCAGATCTGGATTGAGAGTGAATATGAGA
CTCTAATTGGATACCGAGGGGAATTTATGGAACGTCAGTGGAGCATTTTTGACAAGAAATATTTGCTAGC
TGATAGTGACCTTAGGCGACTTTTGAACGCGCAATAATGGTTTCTGACGTATGTGCTTAGCTCATTAAAC
TCCAGAAACCCGCGGCTGAGTGGCTCCTTCAACGTTGCGGTTCTGTCAGTTCCAAACGTAAAACGGCTTG
TCCCGCGTCATCGGCGGGGGTCATAACGTGACTCCCTTAATTCTCCGCTCATGATCTTGATCCCCTGCGC
CATCAGATCCTTGGCGGCAAGAAAGCCATCCAGTTTACTTTGCAGGGCTTCCCAACCTTACCAGAGGGCG
CCCCAGCTGGCAATTCCGGTTCGCTTGCTGTCCATAAAACCGCCCAGTCTAGCTATCGCCATGTAAGCCC
ACTGCAAGCTACCTGCTTTCTCTTTGCGCTTGCGTTTTCCCTTGTCCAGATAGCCCAGTAGCTGACATTC
ATCCGGGGTCAGCACCGTTTCTGCGGACTGGCTTTCTACGTGTTCCGCTTCCTTTAGCAGCCCTTGCGCC
CTGAGTGCTTGCGGCAGCGTGAAGCTGATCCGTCGAGATTAATAGAAATAAATTCAGCCTAATTCGGCGT
TAATTCAGTACATTAAAAACGTCCGCAATGTGTTATTAAGTTGTCTAAGCGTCAATTTGTTTACACCACA
ATATATCCTGCCACCAGCCAGCCAACAGCTCCCCGACCGGCAGCTCGGCACAAAATCACCACTCGATACA
GGCAGCCCATCAGTCCGGGACGGCGTCAGCGGGAGAGCCGTTGTAAGGCGGCAGACTTTGCTCATGTTAC
CGATGCTATTCGGAAGAACGGCAACTAAGCTGCCGGGTTTGAAACACGGATGATCTCGCGGAGGGTAGCA
TGTTGATTGTAACGATGACAGAGCGTTGCTGCCTGTGATCAATTCGGGCACGAACCCAGTGGACATAAGC
CTGTTCGGTTCGTAAGCTGTAATGCAAGTAGCGTATGCGCTCACGCAACTGGTCCAGAACCTTGACCGAA
CGCAGCGGTGGTAACGGCGCAGTGGCGGTTTTCATGGCTTGTTATGACTGTTTTTTTGGGGTACAGTCTA
TGCCTCGGGCATCCAAGCAGCAAGCGCGTTACGCCGTGGGTCGATGTTTGATGTTATGGAGCAGCAACGA
TGTTACGCAGCAGGGCAGTCGCCCTAAAACAAAGTTAAACATCATGGGGGAAGCGGTGATCGCCGAAGTA
TCGACTCAACTATCAGAGGTAGTTGGCGTCATCGAGCGCCATCTCGAACCGACGTTGCTGGCCGTACATT
TGTACGGCTCCGCAGTGGATGGCGGCCTGAAGCCACACAGTGATATTGATTTGCTGGTTACGGTGACCGT
AAGGCTTGATGAAACAACGCGGCGAGCTTTGATCAACGACCTTTTGGAAACTTCGGCTTCCCCTGGAGAG
AGCGAGATTCTCCGCGCTGTAGAAGTCACCATTGTTGTGCACGACGACATCATTCCGTGGCGTTATCCAG
CTAAGCGCGAACTGCAATTTGGAGAATGGCAGCGCAATGACATTCTTGCAGGTATCTTCGAGCCAGCCAC
GATCGACATTGATCTGGCTATCTTGCTGACAAAAGCAAGAGAACATAGCGTTGCCTTGGTAGGTCCAGCG
GCGGAGGAACTCTTTGATCCGGTTCCTGAACAGGATCTATTTGAGGCGCTAAATGAAACCTTAACGCTAT
GGAACTCGCCGCCCGACTGGGCTGGCGATGAGCGAAATGTAGTGCTTACGTTGTCCCGCATTTGGTACAG
CGCAGTAACCGGCAAAATCGCGCCGAAGGATGTCGCTGCCGACTGGGCAATGGAGCGCCTGCCGGCCCAG
TATCAGCCCGTCATACTTGAAGCTAGACAGGCTTATCTTGGACAAGAAGAAGATCGCTTGGCCTCGCGCG
CAGATCAGTTGGAAGAATTTGTCCACTACGTGAAAGGCGAGATCACCAAGGTAGTCGGCAAATAATGTCT
AGCTAGAAATTCGTTCAAGCCGACGCCGCTTCGCGGCGCGGCTTAACTCAAGCGTTAGATGCACTAAGCA
CATAATTGCTCACAGCCAAACTATCAGGTCAAGTCTGCTTTTATTATTTTTAAGCGTGCATAATAAGCCC
TACACAAATTGGGAGATATATCATGCATGACCAAAATCCCTTAACGTGAGTTTTCGTTCCACTGAGCGTC
AGACCCCGTAGAAAAGATCAAAGGATCTTCTTGAGATCCTTTTTTTCTGCGCGTAATCTGCTGCTTGCAA
ACAAAAAAACCACCGCTACCAGCGGTGGTTTGTTTGCCGGATCAAGAGCTACCAACTCTTTTTCCGAAGG
TAACTGGCTTCAGCAGAGCGCAGATACCAAATACTGTCCTTCTAGTGTAGCCGTAGTTAGGCCACCACTT
CAAGAACTCTGTAGCACCGCCTACATACCTCGCTCTGCTAATCCTGTTACCAGTGGCTGCTGCCAGTGGC
GATAAGTCGTGTCTTACCGGGTTGGACTCAAGACGATAGTTACCGGATAAGGCGCAGCGGTCGGGCTGAA
CGGGGGGTTCGTGCACACAGCCCAGCTTGGAGCGAACGACCTACACCGAACTGAGATACCTACAGCGTGA
GCTATGAGAAAGCGCCACGCTTCCCGAAGGGAGAAAGGCGGACAGGTATCCGGTAAGCGGCAGGGTCGGA
ACAGGAGAGCGCACGAGGGAGCTTCCAGGGGGAAACGCCTGGTATCTTTATAGTCCTGTCGGGTTTCGCC
ACCTCTGACTTGAGCGTCGATTTTTGTGATGCTCGTCAGGGGGGCGGAGCCTATGGAAAAACGCCAGCAA
CGCGGCCTTTTTACGGTTCCTGGCCTTTTGCTGGCCTTTTGCTCACATGTTCTTTCCTGCGTTATCCCCT
GATTCTGTGGATAACCGTATTACCGCCTTTGAGTGAGCTGATACCGCTCGCCGCAGCCGAACGACCGAGC
GCAGCGAGTCAGTGAGCGAGGAAGCGGAAGAGCGCCTGATGCGGTATTTTCTCCTTACGCATCTGTGCGG
TATTTCACACCGCATATGGTGCACTCTCAGTACAATCTGCTCTGATGCCGCATAGTTAAGCCAGTATACA
CTCCGCTATCGCTACGTGACTGGGTCATGGCTGCGCCCCGACACCCGCCAACACCCGCTGACGCGCCCTG
ACGGGCTTGTCTGCTCCCGGCATCCGCTTACAGACAAGCTGTGACCGTCTCCGGGAGCTGCATGTGTCAG
AGGTTTTCACCGTCATCACCGAAACGCGCGAGGCAGGGTGCCTTGATGTGGGCGCCGGCGGTCGAGTGGC
GACGGCGCGGCTTGTCCGCGCCCTGGTAGATTGCCTGGCCGTAGGCCAGCCATTTTTGAGCGGCCAGCGG
CCGCGATAGGCCGACGCGAAGCGGCGGGGCGTAGGGAGCGCAGCGACCGAAGGGTAGGCGCTTTTTGCAG
CTCTTCGGCTGTGCGCTGGCCAGACAGTTATGCACAGGCCAGGCGGGTTTTAAGAGTTTTAATAAGTTTT
AAAGAGTTTTAGGCGGAAAAATCGCCTTTTTTCTCTTTTATATCAGTCACTTACATGTGTGACCGGTTCC
CAATGTACGGCTTTGGGTTCCCAATGTACGGGTTCCGGTTCCCAATGTACGGCTTTGGGTTCCCAATGTA
CGTGCTATCCACAGGAAAGAGACCTTTTCGACCTTTTTCCCCTGCTAGGGCAATTTGCCCTAGCATCTGC
TCCGTACATTAGGAACCGGCGGATGCTTCGCCCTCGATCAGGTTGCGGTAGCGCATGACTAGGATCGGGC
CAGCCTGCCCCGCCTCCTCCTTCAAATCGTACTCCGGCAGGTCATTTGACCCGATCAGCTTGCGCACGGT
GAAACAGAACTTCTTGAACTCTCCGGCGCTGCCACTGCGTTCGTAGATCGTCTTGAACAACCATCTGGCT
TCTGCCTTGCCTGCGGCGCGGCGTGCCAGGCGGTAGAGAAAACGGCCGATGCCGGGATCGATCAAAAAGT
AATCGGGGTGAACCGTCAGCACGTCCGGGTTCTTGCCTTCTGTGATCTCGCGGTACATCCAATCAGCTAG
CTCGATCTCGATGTACTCCGGCCGCCCGGTTTCGCTCTTTACGATCTTGTAGCGGCTAATCAAGGCTTCA
CCCTCGGATACCGTCACCAGGCGGCCGTTCTTGGCCTTCTTCGTACGCTGCATGGCAACGTGCGTGGTGT
TTAACCGAATGCAGGTTTCTACCAGGTCGTCTTTCTGCTTTCCGCCATCGGCTCGCCGGCAGAACTTGAG
TACGTCCGCAACGTGTGGACGGAACACGCGGCCGGGCTTGTCTCCCTTCCCTTCCCGGTATCGGTTCATG
GATTCGGTTAGATGGGAAACCGCCATCAGTACCAGGTCGTAATCCCACACACTGGCCATGCCGGCCGGCC
CTGCGGAAACCTCTACGTGCCCGTCTGGAAGCTCGTAGCGGATCACCTCGCCAGCTCGTCGGTCACGCTT
CGACAGACGGAAAACGGCCACGTCCATGATGCTGCGACTATCGCGGGTGCCCACGTCATAGAGCATCGGA
ACGAAAAAATCTGGTTGCTCGTCGCCCTTGGGCGGCTTCCTAATCGACGGCGCACCGGCTGCCGGCGGTT
GCCGGGATTCTTTGCGGATTCGATCAGCGGCCGCTTGCCACGATTCACCGGGGCGTGCTTCTGCCTCGAT
GCGTTGCCGCTGGGCGGCCTGCGCGGCCTTCAACTTCTCCACCAGGTCATCACCCAGCGCCGCGCCGATT
TGTACCGGGCCGGATGGTTTGCGACCGCTCACGCCGATTCCTCGGGCTTGGGGGTTCCAGTGCCATTGCA
GGGCCGGCAGACAACCCAGCCGCTTACGCCTGGCCAACCGCCCGTTCCTCCACACATGGGGCATTCCACG
GCGTCGGTGCCTGGTTGTTCTTGATTTTCCATGCCGCCTCCTTTAGCCGCTAAAATTCATCTACTCATTT
ATTCATTTGCTCATTTACTCTGGTAGCTGCGCGATGTATTCAGATAGCAGCTCGGTAATGGTCTTGCCTT
GGCGTACCGCGTACATCTTCAGCTTGGTGTGATCCTCCGCCGGCAACTGAAAGTTGACCCGCTTCATGGC
TGGCGTGTCTGCCAGGCTGGCCAACGTTGCAGCCTTGCTGCTGCGTGCGCTCGGACGGCCGGCACTTAGC
GTGTTTGTGCTTTTGCTCATTTTCTCTTTACCTCATTAACTCAAATGAGTTTTGATTTAATTTCAGCGGC
CAGCGCCTGGACCTCGCGGGCAGCGTCGCCCTCGGGTTCTGATTCAAGAACGGTTGTGCCGGCGGCGGCA
GTGCCTGGGTAGCTCACGCGCTGCGTGATACGGGACTCAAGAATGGGCAGCTCGTACCCGGCCAGCGCCT
CGGCAACCTCACCGCCGATGCGCGTGCCTTTGATCGCCCGCGACACGACAAAGGCCGCTTGTAGCCTTCC
ATCCGTGACCTCAATGCGCTGCTTAACCAGCTCCACCAGGTCGGCGGTGGCCCATATGTCGTAAGGGCTT
GGCTGCACCGGAATCAGCACGAAGTCGGCTGCCTTGATCGCGGACACAGCCAAGTCCGCCGCCTGGGGCG
CTCCGTCGATCACTACGAAGTCGCGCCGGCCGATGGCCTTCACGTCGCGGTCAATCGTCGGGCGGTCGAT
GCCGACAACGGTTAGCGGTTGATCTTCCCGCACGGCCGCCCAATCGCGGGCACTGCCCTGGGGATCGGAA
TCGACTAACAGAACATCGGCCCCGGCGAGTTGCAGGGCGCGGGCTAGATGGGTTGCGATGGTCGTCTTGC
CTGACCCGCCTTTCTGGTTAAGTACAGCGATAACCTTCATGCGTTCCCCTTGCGTATTTGTTTATTTACT
CATCGCATCATATACGCAGCGACCGCATGACGCAAGCTGTTTTACTCAAATACACATCACCTTTTTAGAC
GGCGGCGCTCGGTTTCTTCAGCGGCCAAGCTGGCCGGCCAGGCCGCCAGCTTGGCATCAGACAAACCGGC
CAGGATTTCATGCAGCCGCACGGTTGAGACGTGCGCGGGCGGCTCGAACACGTACCCGGCCGCGATCATC
TCCGCCTCGATCTCTTCGGTAATGAAAAACGGTTCGTCCTGGCCGTCCTGGTGCGGTTTCATGCTTGTTC
CTCTTGGCGTTCATTCTCGGCGGCCGCCAGGGCGTCGGCCTCGGTCAATGCGTCCTCACGGAAGGCACCG
CGCCGCCTGGCCTCGGTGGGCGTCACTTCCTCGCTGCGCTCAAGTGCGCGGTACAGGGTCGAGCGATGCA
CGCCAAGCAGTGCAGCCGCCTCTTTCACGGTGCGGCCTTCCTGGTCGATCAGCTCGCGGGCGTGCGCGAT
CTGTGCCGGGGTGAGGGTAGGGCGGGGGCCAAACTTCACGCCTCGGGCCTTGGCGGCCTCGCGCCCGCTC
CGGGTGCGGTCGATGATTAGGGAACGCTCGAACTCGGCAATGCCGGCGAACACGGTCAACACCATGCGGC
CGGCCGGCGTGGTGGTGTCGGCCCACGGCTCTGCCAGGCTACGCAGGCCCGCGCCGGCCTCCTGGATGCG
CTCGGCAATGTCCAGTAGGTCGCGGGTGCTGCGGGCCAGGCGGTCTAGCCTGGTCACTGTCACAACGTCG
CCAGGGCGTAGGTGGTCAAGCATCCTGGCCAGCTCCGGGCGGTCGCGCCTGGTGCCGGTGATCTTCTCGG
AAAACAGCTTGGTGCAGCCGGCCGCGTGCAGTTCGGCCCGTTGGTTGGTCAAGTCCTGGTCGTCGGTGCT
GACGCGGGCATAGCCCAGCAGGCCAGCGGCGGCGCTCTTGTTCATGGCGTAATGTCTCCGGTTCTAGTCG
CAAGTATTCTACTTTATGCGACTAAAACACGCGACAAGAAAACGCCAGGAAAAGGGCAGGGCGGCAGCCT
GTCGCGTAACTTAGGACTTGTGCGACATGTCGTTTTCAGAAGACGGCTGCACTGAACGTCAGAAGCCGAC
TGCACTATAGCAGCGGAGGGGTTGGATCAAAGTACTTTGATCCCGAGGGGAACCCTGTGGTTGGCATGCA
CATACAAATGGACGAACGGATAAACCT
