>Addgene plasmid #181960 | gSCPL35-mRFP | depositor partial sequence | sequence record 352223 | genomic sequence of SCPL2 gene including 1500bp of upstream sequence
GCAGTAGCCGTGAGATTATAAGAAGAAAAACTAAGATTCATAGTGACAAAGAAGGAACAAAGAAACAGAG
TGTGTATAATTTTTTTGCAGAGAGAAAGAGAAAGAGAGATAAGAAATAATGAAGTTGTTAGTTAATTTAG
TAGGTGAAGAATGTGAAATGAGGGAAGAAGGATTTAAGACGCATAAGTTTCGTGTTTGGCTCTCAATGTG
AAATTGGGTTTGATTTGGTGAGCTAAAAAAAGTTCGTTGCTCTTTTCTAACGGTCTTTTAAATTTGTGTG
GCTCTTTATTCTCGTGTTTTGCTATGTTTTCGTTTTGGTCTTTTGAAAGGACGAATCTTTTGGAGGGGAT
TAACTAGAAAATTAGGAAAATTAGAATTAGGGTTTTAGACTTGAGGATTGTTGATAAAAGAGAAATTGAC
AGGTGGGTAGTGACGGATCACCTAAGTTCTTGTTTATTTGTTATACACTTTATTTTATTTTGTCAAACAA
CTTGTTTAATTTATACGTGTGGAAATTGGAATTGGAAGAATATTAATAGTGAGTAATTCAAATAAACAGA
ATTTTTTTGGATACTACTGTACTATTTTAAACCTGGCGGTGAAGCCGTTGTTGTTTGAATTTAGGTTATC
TGCATATATCTGGTGAATAATTGTTTTCGAACAATTTGGGCTTAGAAAACATATGGGCCTATCAATAAAG
TATCGGGCCTTTGATATATATAAAATTTCATTAACCTCATTATTAATGTATTTTGGGCCTTACAGGCCCT
CTGGCCTCTTCTAGGTGACTATAGCATCAATAAATGATTCTCATTAAGCCGCCAATTTCTCTGGCCTCTT
CTAGGTGACTATAGCATCAATAAATTATTCCCGAGACAATTGCGAATAAACCACTTTCTTTGGAAATTAT
CATTGAGATCAACATAAAACATAAGCTTTGTTTATATGACAATGCTGTTGTTTTAAAGCTCTACGGTAGT
ACTACACATGTAATTTAATGAATTTTAATTGATTTCTAAACAGTACGAGCAATTTGTGTGTTGAATTCAA
CTTTGATTATATGGTTTATAAAACCTTGTTTTGGGAGATGAAATTCTGAATTAAGAAAAATAAAGAAGAA
AGCATTTAATTTGCCGATGGCTCCATCTCCATAGCCATGTGGTTCAGTCTCCGATGATGACATCTCAAGC
GTTGAAATTCAATTCCATCTTTCTGTAAAAGGTGAGAAAATTGGTAGTGAACCAACCATGTTATCGGAGA
CCGTGGAGGCACATTACAAGGAAATGATTATGAAATGTGTTTATTGTTATAACATTTTCACGTGAGTATC
AAAAAAAAAATCTCATGAAAAATAAAAGACTTTTAAAGTTTTTTTTAATATAAAAAAAGACAGTATAAAG
TAGAAGAAGTGGGGGCGTTTTCTCATCTGCTCTTCATTTCGATAAATAATTGAAAAGAACAAAAGAAACA
AAAGAGACGAGAAAGAGTTTTGGCGATGAAGAAGAACGCACTTTGGCTACTGTGCATTCTGGTGTTACCG
GCGATAGCCTGTGGTAGGAAACCGGAGAAGAAGGTAACAATTTCATCCTCTGGGAGGAAGGAAGATGACC
TTGTAACCGGTTTGCCCGGCCAACCACCGGTTAACTTCAAACACTACGCCGGTTACGTGAATCTGGGGCC
TGAACAGAAGCAAAAGGCACTTTTCTATTGGTTCTTCGAAGCTCAACAAAACTCTTCTCGTCGTCCTCTC
GTCCTTTGGCTCAATGGAGGTCAGTTTCTCTTCCTCTCTCGCTCATTTACATAAAGTATATTTTATTTGA
AGTAGTAATACAAACTTATCATTGTTCTCAATTGGAATTTTCATTCGAAACTTCATTGTTTCTGCGGTTT
TACAAATATGTTTACCAATTTTAAAATGATAGCACCTTTTTTGAAACGGATGATGTGATGATTATGTTTG
CAATAAAAAAATCAGTGTAATGAAAGATTAATGAACTCTCAAGCTCGTGCCTCGTGGGCCATGGTAATTA
GGTTAATACATATGTCTAATCACACCATCACGTATTGACCACAAAACTCTGTGCCTGCAGGCCGTGATGT
TGGGAAAATAATAGATAAAACTTGCACGAAAAAGAAAAAGAAAAAACACTAAACATAGAGAAATGTTTTC
GGCAGTTGTATTTTCTTGGATACATAATTGAATTTGGACTAAAATTTTAATTATTTATATAGCTAACTCT
TAGAAAACATCAAGTTGTGTACATTGTCCTACCAAACTCCATCGTCTGTCTCCTTACCCTGCCTTGTAAC
TTGCCAAGCAGTTCCTTTCGTTTCAGTAACAATAAAATTTTACTGTAATTGTATCGCAACGAGATAGTAA
AGGGTCGTTTCGATGCAGTTGTTTTTGTTTTAAATTTTCCAAAAATTACAAGTCTATCAAATAGCCAAAA
CTTAAAGTAGTCTATTGTTTGTACAGTTATATATCGCTATTCTTAATAATCTGTAACTTATAGATGCCGT
GTATGGCTTGATAAAAATAGCCAGAAACACCATTAAGTGATACACTGATACTATTCAACATTTTTGTTCC
TTACTATTGCTTGATGGAGAAGTGATAACAAATCTGATACAGTTGGGAATGCCGACAAATTTTAATTGCC
TACTTTAATAATATTTCGTTTTGTGGAACGCACTTCAACAATCTGTAGTCTGTATACGGTGGAACGAGTA
GGTTCTTGCCTCTTCGGGACAAATATAGTCCAGTCCTCGTTTTCTTAACGTGAAATCTCAAAACCATAGC
TTAAAACAAGTTGTATTTGAAAATGAGCTTCGATCTAATTAAGTGAACAAAAGTTATTCACAAAAATTAA
AATTAACCTGTTTAAATACATCATATTTTTTCGTGAAGATTCAGTGAAATAAAACACTATACTATAACCC
AACAACATATTTGGAAAAAATATCAACGAAGTCGTATATGGTCCGGCTCTCTGACAGATATTGGACTTGT
ATCATTCAATCAGTGTCCTTTTTGTGTAACATTCAATGTCCAAATCTTGTTTCTAGAGTGAGTAAAGATC
TTTTGTCTGTTTCTTCTTTTTCTCTCGGTAGTTGTACATTCAATTTAACGAATTTACTTTATACGGTTTG
TCTTTTTTCCCACACGGTTCATTCCAATATTAGGATATTTAGGGATACGAGAAATATCAACCTAGTCTTT
TTTATTGGGGCTAGAAATCGGATAAGATGTTGAATATTCAATTATACACTTAGAAATAAACAAAAAGCTA
TGTCTAATAATAATGTGGAGTTGTGTACATGTCTAGTTTGAACAGAAAGATTGAAATTTGTTAATAATGA
GGTATTACCTTTATAGGATTTGCGTGATTGAAGGGTACACACGAATCCAATGTAATCAAGAGCAATAGCA
AAATCTTTAGTTATTTAATTTCTGTATACGAAAATGATATTTGAATCTTGATAGACAACTCGGGACAAAA
TACTGACGTCTAGCTAGCTAGTCTCATTAATTTTATTTTTTCTCGACAAATTTAGTTGTTTAGTTTTGGA
TTTTCTTGACAAATCTAGCGATGGAATTGAAAATAGCAATTTTCTTTAGTGAATTGTATTATTACATATT
TGGTGAAACTCTTAAATTATTTTCATCAGTTTAACTAAAATCCAAAATATGCAGGACCGGGTTGCTCATC
AATAGCCTATGGAGCTGCACAAGAACTAGGCCCTTTTCTTGTTCACGACAACGGTGGCAAACTTACCTAC
AATCATTTCTCTTGGAACAAAGGTAAAATGAATTATTACCATACTATCAGAAACATTTGAATTCTTTAGC
TAACATGTATACTAATATTAACCGTGGTTACATTAAAAAAAATGTTTGTGCAGAGGCCAATATGTTGTTC
TTGGAAGCGCCGGTTGGGGTTGGGTTCTCGTATACCAATAACTCAATGGATCTTCAAAAGCTTGGAGATG
AAGTTACTGCATCGGACTCTCTTGCTTTCCTGATCAACTGGTTCATGAAATTCCCCGAGTTCCGATCCAG
CGAGTTCTACATCTCTGGCGAGAGTTACGCCGGTAAGTGCTTTATCCGATTTTAATTCTTGATTTATGAA
TTATATCACCTAATATAAAAGAATTAATCTTGTATATTAATATTATATAAAACAAAGATTGAATCACATG
CTTTTGATCTTCTTTTCTCAGGTCACTATGTTCCTCAGCTCGCGGAGGTAATTTACGACAGGAACAAGAA
GGTTACGAAAGACTCTAGCATTAATCTCAAGGGATTCATGGTATGCACTCTATATATATGTATACTACTA
GTAAGGTTACTTGCGAAACGAGGAAGCAACGTTTCTTGTGCTATAAGTAAACATAAAAGGTATTCGTTTG
ATGTTGCAGATAGGGAACGCGGTGATCAATGAGGCAACAGACATGGCAGGACTAGTGGACTACGCATGGA
GCCACGCTATAATATCGGACGAGGTCCACACCAGCATCCATGGCTCGTGCAGTTTTGAGGAAGATACCAC
CAACAAGACCGAACAATGCTACAACAATTTCAAAGGGTTCATGGATGCTTACAATGATATCGATATATAC
AGTATCTACACTCCCGTTTGCCTCTCCTCTTTGTTGTCATCTTCTCCAAGAAAACCTAAAATCGTCGTGT
CTCCTCGTCTCCTTACTTTTGACGTACGTAATCTACAATACAATATAGTATCATTGTAACATAATGTAAT
TACCATAATCTCTCTTCTTACTTTTTCTTACCAATTCTTCTCTTTTGATGGTTTAGGATTTGTGGGACAA
GTTTCCGGCCGGGTACGATCCATGCACTGAAAGTTATGCCGAGAATTACTTTAACCGGAAAGATGTGCAG
GTTGCACTCCATGCGAACGTCACCAACCTTCCTTATCCGTACTCTCCTTGCAGGTTAGTCCTCCTTACGT
TACGTGGTACTAACTAAAATTAATAGCTAGCTAGAGACTTTGTATGTTAAGTTTAATGTCATGTTTCTAA
TGAACAAAGTATATATATATATGATCTTGTGGGTGTGATTCAGCGGAGTAATAAAGAGATGGAGTGATGC
TCCATCCACCATGATTCCCATCATACAAAAGCTTTTGACGGGTGGCCTCCGTATCTGGATCTATAGGTAT
CTATATCTTTCTTTAACTGTTTTAAAAATTACGTGAAAAATTCATATATATTGTCAATTAGTTTAATGTT
CACTGGTTCAATGTTGGCTATAGTGGAGATACGGATGGGAGAGTTCCGGTAACATCTACACGTTATAGCA
TAAAAAAGATGGGACTTAAGGTCGAGTCACCGTGGAGGTCATGGTTCCACAAGAGTCAAGTAGCTGGATG
GGTTGAGACTTATGCCGGTGGACTAAATTTTGTCACGGTGAGAGGAGCCGGTCACCAGGTTCCGGCCTTG
GCTCCGGCGCAATCTCTCACATTATTCTCTCACTTCATTTCTTCTGTCCCCTTGCCTTCAAAACGGTTC
